Addgene plasmid #191283: pTETDuet_D27NDHFR_WTTS
Purpose: Bacterial co-expression of E. coli folA (Dihydrofolate Reductase) and E. coli thyA (Thymidylate Synthase)
Depositing lab: Kimberly Reynolds. Depositing organization: University of Texas Southwestern Medical Center. Publication: The genetic landscape of a metabolic interaction. Nguyen TN, Ingle C, Thompson S, Reynolds KA. Nat Commun. 2024 Apr 18;15(1):3351. doi: 10.1038/s41467-024-47671-0. PubMed 38637543.
Backbone
  Vector backbone: pTET-duet
  Vector type: Bacterial Expression
Growth in bacteria
  Bacterial resistance: Chloramphenicol, 25 μg/mL
  Growth temperature: 30°C
  Growth strain: DH5alpha
  Copy number: Low Copy
Gene/Insert
  Gene/Insert name: folA, thyA (alt names: DHFR; TS)
  Species: E. coli
  Mutation: D27N DHFR, WT TYMS
  Promoter: T7 (folA), Tet (thyA)
  Cloning method: Restriction Enzyme; 5′ cloning site EcoNI (not destroyed); 3′ cloning site NotI (not destroyed)
  Sequencing primers: 5′ _GGATCTCGACGCTCTCCCTT; 3′ _CCGCTGAGCAATAACTAGC
Terms and licenses: Academic/Nonprofit Terms; Industry Terms: Not Available to Industry
Depositor comments: Please visit https://doi.org/10.1101/2023.05.28.542639 for bioRxiv preprint.
How to cite: pTETDuet_D27NDHFR_WTTS was a gift from Kimberly Reynolds (Addgene plasmid # 191283 ; http://n2t.net/addgene:191283 ; RRID:Addgene_191283)
