[The description below was written by a language model from this plasmid's Addgene catalogue record and pLannotate feature annotations shown in this document.]
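Description:
pTETDuet_D27NDHFR_WTTS is a 5,181 bp bacterial co-expression plasmid built on the pTET-duet backbone, a Duet-style vector that carries two separate expression cassettes for E. coli. It replicates from a p15A origin, which is compatible with ColE1-type plasmids. The catalogue lists it as low copy, although the feature annotation describes p15A as medium copy. Selection is by chloramphenicol through a cat gene driven by its own promoter. The feature table also picks up short fragments of an RSF origin, an IS1 element and the tetracycline resistance gene. These appear to be backbone remnants rather than functional parts.

The first cassette places E. coli folA (dihydrofolate reductase, DHFR) behind a T7 promoter with an adjacent lac operator and the T7 gene 10 ribosome binding site. A lacI gene with its own promoter is carried on the plasmid, so lac repressor can act at this operator. According to the record, this DHFR copy carries the D27N substitution. The second cassette expresses wild-type E. coli thyA (thymidylate synthase) from the PLtetO-1 promoter, a phage lambda PL derivative bearing tet operator sites. No tetR gene is annotated on the plasmid. Downstream of thyA lie fragments of an S-tag and a SET1 tag, followed by a T7 terminator. The record does not say whether either fragment is translated as a fusion.

Thymidylate synthase generates dihydrofolate as a by-product of dTMP synthesis, and DHFR uses dihydrofolate as its substrate, so the two enzymes are metabolically coupled. The plasmid co-expresses this defined variant pair in bacteria, and the associated publication concerns the genetic landscape of this metabolic interaction.
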