Features (pLannotate 1.2.2; 19 found; start..end, strand, type, name):
     34..107     +  promoter       PLtetO-1 promoter: modified phage lambda PL promoter with tet operator sites (Lutz and Bujard, 1997)
    149..940     +  CDS            thyA: TYSY_ECO57 - Experimental evidence at protein level: Swiss-Prot protein existence level 1. Catalyzes the reductive methylation of 2'-deoxyuridine-5'- monophosphate (dUMP) to 2'-deoxythymidine-5'-monophosphate (dTMP) while utilizing 5,10-methylenetetrahydrofolate (mTHF) as the methyl donor and reductant in the reaction, yielding dihydrofolate (DHF) as a by- product. This enzymatic reaction provides an intracellular de novo source of dTMP, an essential precursor for DNA biosynthesis. From Escherichia coli O157:H7.
    956..997     +  CDS            S-Tag (fragment): affinity and epitope tag derived from pancreatic ribonuclease A
   1027..1044    +  CDS            SET1 (fragment): solubility-enhancement tag derived from T7 phage gene 10B
   1052..1099    +  terminator     T7 terminator: transcription terminator for bacteriophage T7 RNA polymerase
   1323..1979    -  CDS            cat: CAT_ECOLX - Experimental evidence at protein level: Swiss-Prot protein existence level 1. This enzyme is an effector of chloramphenicol resistance in bacteria. From Escherichia coli. This protein is used as a marker in many commonly used cloning vectors, such as pACYC184.
   1980..2082    -  promoter       cat promoter: promoter of the E. coli cat gene encoding chloramphenicol acetyltransferase
   2203..2346    +  mobile_element IS1 (fragment): prokaryotic transposable element IS1
   2465..2520    -  rep_origin     RSF ori (fragment): Plasmids containing the RSF 1030 origin of replication can be propagated in E. coli cells that contain additional plasmids with compatible origins.
   2608..3153    -  rep_origin     p15A ori: Plasmids containing the medium-copy-number p15A origin of replication can be propagated in E. coli cells that contain a second plasmid with the ColE1 origin.
   3265..3329    -  CDS            TcR (fragment): tetracycline efflux protein; tet; confers resistance to tetracycline
   3344..3365    -  protein_bind   CAP binding site: CAP binding activates transcription in the presence of cAMP. E. coli catabolite activator protein
   3378..4460    -  CDS            lacI: lac repressor; lacI; The lac repressor binds to the lac operator to inhibit transcription in E. coli. This inhibition can be relieved by adding lactose or isopropyl-β-D-thiogalactopyranoside (IPTG).
   4461..4538    -  promoter       lacI promoter: lacI
   4546..4581    -  CDS            TcR (fragment): tetracycline efflux protein; tet; confers resistance to tetracycline
   4584..4602    +  promoter       T7 promoter: promoter for bacteriophage T7 RNA polymerase
   4603..4627    +  protein_bind   lac operator: The lac repressor binds to the lac operator to inhibit transcription in E. coli. This inhibition can be relieved by adding lactose or isopropyl-β-D-thiogalactopyranoside (IPTG). lac repressor encoded by lacI
   4642..4664    +  RBS            RBS: efficient ribosome binding site from bacteriophage T7 gene 10 (Olins and Rangwala, 1989)
   4671..5150    +  CDS            ecDHFR: E. coli dihydrofolate reductase; folA
>Addgene plasmid #191283 | pTETDuet_D27NDHFR_WTTS | addgene full sequence | sequence record 378091 | Addgene NGS Result
CTTAAGTCGAACAGAAAGTAATCGTATTGTACATCCCTATCAGTGATAGAGATTGACATCCCTATCAGTG
ATAGAGATACTGAGCACATCAGCAGGACGCACTGACCGAATTCATTAAAGAGGAGAAAGGTACCATGCTG
CAGATCTCATGAAACAGTACCTGGAGCTGATGCAAAAAGTTCTGGATGAGGGTACCCAGAAAAACGACCG
CACGGGTACCGGAACGCTGAGCATTTTTGGCCATCAGATGCGTTTTAACCTGCAGGACGGATTCCCGCTG
GTTACGACCAAACGCTGCCACCTGCGTAGCATTATTCATGAGCTGCTGTGGTTTCTGCAAGGTGACACTA
ACATCGCGTATCTGCACGAAAACAATGTGACGATCTGGGATGAATGGGCCGATGAAAACGGCGATCTGGG
CCCAGTGTATGGTAAACAGTGGCGCGCCTGGCCAACGCCAGATGGCCGCCACATCGATCAGATCACGACC
GTGCTGAATCAACTGAAAAACGACCCGGACAGCCGCCGCATTATTGTTTCCGCGTGGAATGTGGGTGAAC
TGGATAAAATGGCGCTGGCGCCGTGCCATGCATTCTTCCAGTTTTACGTTGCGGACGGTAAGCTGAGCTG
TCAACTTTATCAGCGCAGCTGCGATGTTTTCCTCGGCCTGCCGTTCAATATCGCCAGCTACGCGTTACTG
GTGCATATGATGGCGCAGCAGTGCGACCTGGAGGTGGGTGATTTTGTCTGGACCGGCGGTGATACCCACC
TGTACAGCAACCATATGGACCAAACGCATCTGCAATTGAGCCGTGAGCCGCGTCCGCTGCCGAAACTGAT
TATTAAGCGCAAACCCGAGAGCATCTTTGACTATCGTTTCGAAGACTTCGAGATTGAAGGCTACGATCCG
CACCCGGGTATCAAAGCGCCGGTGGCTATCTAACTCGAGTCTGGTAAAGAAACCGCTGCTGCGAAATTTG
AACGCCAGCACATGGACTCGTCTACTAGCGCAGCTTAATTAACCTAGGCTGCTGCCACCGCTGAGCAATA
ACTAGCATAACCCCTTGGGGCCTCTAAACGGGTCTTGAGGGGTTTTTTGCTGAAACCTCAGGCATTTGAG
AAGCACACGGTCACACTGCTTCCGGTAGTCAATAAACCGGTAAACCAGCAATAGACATAAGCGGCTATTT
AACGACCCTGCCCTGAACCGACGACCGGGTCGAATTTGCTTTCGAATTTCTGCCATTCATCCGCTTATTA
TCACTTATTCAGGCGTAGCAACCAGGCGTTTAAGGGCACCAATAACTGCCTTAAAAAAATTACGCCCCGC
CCTGCCACTCATCGCAGTACTGTTGTAATTCATTAAGCATTCTGCCGACATGGAAGCCATCACAAACGGC
ATGATGAACCTGAATCGCCAGCGGCATCAGCACCTTGTCGCCTTGCGTATAATATTTGCCCATAGTGAAA
ACGGGGGCGAAGAAGTTGTCCATATTGGCCACGTTTAAATCAAAACTGGTGAAACTCACCCAGGGATTGG
CTGAGACGAAAAACATATTCTCAATAAACCCTTTAGGGAAATAGGCCAGGTTTTCACCGTAACACGCCAC
ATCTTGCGAATATATGTGTAGAAACTGCCGGAAATCGTCGTGGTATTCACTCCAGAGCGATGAAAACGTT
TCAGTTTGCTCATGGAAAACGGTGTAACAAGGGTGAACACTATCCCATATCACCAGCTCACCGTCTTTCA
TTGCCATACGGAACTCCGGATGAGCATTCATCAGGCGGGCAAGAATGTGAATAAAGGCCGGATAAAACTT
GTGCTTATTTTTCTTTACGGTCTTTAAAAAGGCCGTAATATCCAGCTGAACGGTCTGGTTATAGGTACAT
TGAGCAACTGACTGAAATGCCTCAAAATGTTCTTTACGATGCCATTGGGATATATCAACGGTGGTATATC
CAGTGATTTTTTTCTCCATTTTAGCTTCCTTAGCTCCTGAAAATCTCGATAACTCAAAAAATACGCCCGG
TAGTGATCTTATTTCATTATGGTGAAAGTTGGAACCTCTTACGTGCCGATCAACGTCTCATTTTCGCCAA
AAGTTGGCCCAGGGCTTCCCGGTATCAACAGGGACACCAGGATTTATTTATTCTGCGAAGTGATCTTCCG
TCACAGGTATTTATTCGGCGCAAAGTGCGTCGGGTGATGCTGCCAACTTACTGATTTAGTGTATGATGGT
GTTTTTGAGGTGCTCCAGTGGCTTCTGTTTCTATCAGCTGTCCCTCCTGTTCAGCTACTGACGGGGTGGT
GCGTAACGGCAAAAGCACCGCCGGACATCAGCGCTAGCGGAGTGTATACTGGCTTACTATGTTGGCACTG
ATGAGGGTGTCAGTGAAGTGCTTCATGTGGCAGGAGAAAAAAGGCTGCACCGGTGCGTCAGCAGAATATG
TGATACAGGATATATTCCGCTTCCTCGCTCACTGACTCGCTACGCTCGGTCGTTCGACTGCGGCGAGCGG
AAATGGCTTACGAACGGGGCGGAGATTTCCTGGAAGATGCCAGGAAGATACTTAACAGGGAAGTGAGAGG
GCCGCGGCAAAGCCGTTTTTCCATAGGCTCCGCCCCCCTGACAAGCATCACGAAATCTGACGCTCAAATC
AGTGGTGGCGAAACCCGACAGGACTATAAAGATACCAGGCGTTTCCCCCTGGCGGCTCCCTCGTGCGCTC
TCCTGTTCCTGCCTTTCGGTTTACCGGTGTCATTCCGCTGTTATGGCCGCGTTTGTCTCATTCCACGCCT
GACACTCAGTTCCGGGTAGGCAGTTCGCTCCAAGCTGGACTGTATGCACGAACCCCCCGTTCAGTCCGAC
CGCTGCGCCTTATCCGGTAACTATCGTCTTGAGTCCAACCCGGAAAGACATGCAAAAGCACCACTGGCAG
CAGCCACTGGTAATTGATTTAGAGGAGTTAGTCTTGAAGTCATGCGCCGGTTAAGGCTAAACTGAAAGGA
CAAGTTTTGGTGACTGCGCTCCTCCAAGCCAGTTACCTCGGTTCAAAGAGTTGGTAGCTCAGAGAACCTT
CGAAAAACCGCCCTGCAAGGCGGTTTTTTCGTTTTCAGAGCAAGAGATTACGCGCAGACCAAAACGATCT
CAAGAAGATCATCTTATTAATCAGATAAAATATTTCTAGATTTCAGTGCAATTTATCTCTTCAAATGTAG
CACCTGAAGTCAGCCCCATACGATATAAGTTGTAATTCTCATGTTAGTCATGCCCCGCGCCCACCGGAAG
GAGCTGACTGGGTTGAAGGCTCTCAAGGGCATCGGTCGAGATCCCGGTGCCTAATGAGTGAGCTAACTTA
CATTAATTGCGTTGCGCTCACTGCCCGCTTTCCAGTCGGGAAACCTGTCGTGCCAGCTGCATTAATGAAT
CGGCCAACGCGCGGGGAGAGGCGGTTTGCGTATTGGGCGCCAGGGTGGTTTTTCTTTTCACCAGTGAGAC
GGGCAACAGCTGATTGCCCTTCACCGCCTGGCCCTGAGAGAGTTGCAGCAAGCGGTCCACGCTGGTTTGC
CCCAGCAGGCGAAAATCCTGTTTGATGGTGGTTAACGGCGGGATATAACATGAGCTGTCTTCGGTATCGT
CGTATCCCACTACCGAGATGTCCGCACCAACGCGCAGCCCGGACTCGGTAATGGCGCGCATTGCGCCCAG
CGCCATCTGATCGTTGGCAACCAGCATCGCAGTGGGAACGATGCCCTCATTCAGCATTTGCATGGTTTGT
TGAAAACCGGACATGGCACTCCAGTCGCCTTCCCGTTCCGCTATCGGCTGAATTTGATTGCGAGTGAGAT
ATTTATGCCAGCCAGCCAGACGCAGACGCGCCGAGACAGAACTTAATGGGCCCGCTAACAGCGCGATTTG
CTGGTGACCCAATGCGACCAGATGCTCCACGCCCAGTCGCGTACCGTCTTCATGGGAGAAAATAATACTG
TTGATGGGTGTCTGGTCAGAGACATCAAGAAATAACGCCGGAACATTAGTGCAGGCAGCTTCCACAGCAA
TGGCATCCTGGTCATCCAGCGGATAGTTAATGATCAGCCCACTGACGCGTTGCGCGAGAAGATTGTGCAC
CGCCGCTTTACAGGCTTCGACGCCGCTTCGTTCTACCATCGACACCACCACGCTGGCACCCAGTTGATCG
GCGCGAGATTTAATCGCCGCGACAATTTGCGACGGCGCGTGCAGGGCCAGACTGGAGGTGGCAACGCCAA
TCAGCAACGACTGTTTGCCCGCCAGTTGTTGTGCCACGCGGTTGGGAATGTAATTCAGCTCCGCCATCGC
CGCTTCCACTTTTTCCCGCGTTTTCGCAGAAACGTGGCTGGCCTGGTTCACCACGCGGGAAACGGTCTGA
TAAGAGACACCGGCATACTCTGCGACATCGTATAACGTTACTGGTTTCACATTCACCACCCTGAATTGAC
TCTCTTCCGGGCGCTATCATGCCATACCGCGAAAGGTTTTGCGCCATTCGATGGTGTCCGGGATCTCGAC
GCTCTCCCTTATGCGACTCCTGCATTAGGAAATTAATACGACTCACTATAGGGGAATTGTGAGCGGATAA
CAATTCCCCTGTAGAAATAATTTTGTTTAACTTTAATAAGGAGATATACCATGATCAGTCTGATTGCGGC
GTTAGCGGTAGATCGCGTTATCGGCATGGAAAACGCCATGCCGTGGAACCTGCCTGCCAACCTCGCCTGG
TTTAAACGCAACACCTTAAATAAACCCGTGATTATGGGCCGCCATACCTGGGAATCAATCGGTCGTCCGT
TGCCAGGACGCAAAAATATTATCCTCAGCAGTCAACCGGGTACGGACGATCGCGTAACGTGGGTGAAGTC
GGTGGATGAAGCCATCGCGGCGTGTGGTGACGTACCAGAAATCATGGTGATTGGCGGCGGTCGCGTTTAT
GAACAGTTCTTGCCAAAAGCGCAAAAACTGTATCTGACGCATATCGACGCAGAAGTGGAAGGCGACACCC
ATTTCCCGGATTACGAGCCGGATGACTGGGAATCGGTATTCAGCGAATTCCACGATGCTGATGCGCAGAA
CTCTCACAGCTATTGCTTTGAGATTCTGGAGCGGCGGTAACAGGCGTCGACAAGCTTGCGGCCGCATAAT
G
